Addgene plasmid #141505: TFORF0070
Purpose: Lentiviral vector for overexpressing the CSDE1 transcription factor ORF with a unique 24-bp barcode. Barcodes facilitate identification of transcription factors in pooled screens.
Depositing lab: Feng Zhang. Depositing organization: Broad Institute. Publication: A transcription factor atlas of directed differentiation. Joung J, Ma S, Tay T, Geiger-Schuller KR, Kirchgatterer PC, Verdine VK, Guo B, Arias-Garcia MA, Allen WE, Singh A, Kuksenko O, Abudayyeh OO, Gootenberg JS, Fu Z, Macrae RK, Buenrostro JD, Regev A, Zhang F. Cell. 2023 Jan 5;186(1):209-229.e26. doi: 10.1016/j.cell.2022.11.026. PubMed 36608654.
Backbone
  Vector backbone: pLX_TRC317
  Backbone manufacturer: Broad Institute Genetic Perturbation Platform
  Backbone size w/o insert (bp): 8264
  Vector type: Mammalian Expression, Lentiviral
  Selectable markers: Puromycin
Growth in bacteria
  Bacterial resistance: Ampicillin, 100 μg/mL
  Growth temperature: 30°C
  Growth strain: NEB Stable
  Copy number: High Copy
Gene/Insert
  Gene/Insert name: CSDE1
  Species: H. sapiens (human)
  Insert size (bp): 2636
  Entrez Gene: CSDE1 (a.k.a. D1S155E, UNR)
  Promoter: EF1a
  Cloning method: Unknown
  Sequencing primers: 5′ GGGTGGAGACTGAAGTTAGGCCAG; 3′ CACATAGCGTAAAAGGAGCAACATAG
Terms and licenses: Academic/Nonprofit Terms; Industry Terms: Not Available to Industry
Depositor comments: NM_001242891,ENST00000610726,ENST00000438362 . The transcription factor ORF portion of this plasmid was synthesized by Genewiz. Please test multiple small colonies in case of plasmid recombination. To make this collection available in a timely manner, a portion of this collection was not fully sequenced by Addgene. If an Addgene verified full plasmid sequence is not available, please contact us prior to placing an order to request the full sequence.
How to cite: TFORF0070 was a gift from Feng Zhang (Addgene plasmid # 141505 ; http://n2t.net/addgene:141505 ; RRID:Addgene_141505)
