[The description below was written by a language model from this plasmid's Addgene catalogue record and pLannotate feature annotations shown in this document.]
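Description:
TFORF0070 is a lentiviral mammalian expression plasmid built on the pLX_TRC317 backbone for overexpressing the human CSDE1 (UNR) open reading frame. It belongs to a barcoded transcription factor ORF collection. The full sequence record is 10,900 nt, matching the stated backbone plus insert. In bacteria it is maintained through a high-copy ColE1/pUC-type origin and selected with ampicillin via the bla gene. An f1 origin and remnants of a lac/T7/T3 cloning region are also annotated. The depositor notes that the plasmid can recombine, a common issue with LTR-containing vectors.

The viral cassette follows a third-generation, self-inactivating layout. An RSV promoter drives a truncated HIV-1 5' LTR, followed by the Ψ packaging signal with a partial gag sequence, the Rev response element, a cPPT/CTS and a ΔU3 3' LTR, with an SV40 polyadenylation signal downstream. Packaging therefore depends on helper functions supplied in trans, and the integrated provirus lacks LTR promoter activity.

Two internal expression units lie between the LTRs. SV40 early promoter sequences precede a puromycin N-acetyltransferase gene for selecting transduced cells. The EF-1α promoter drives the CSDE1 coding sequence, which is followed by a WPRE that enhances transcript stability and expression. The catalogue describes a unique 24-bp barcode linked to the ORF, but the feature table does not annotate it, so its position is not stated. The short U6 promoter fragment annotated just after the ORF is not explained by the record. The barcode allows the ORF to be identified by sequencing in pooled overexpression screens, such as those assessing how transcription factors direct cell differentiation.
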