Features (pLannotate 1.2.2; 31 found; start..end, strand, type, name):
      5..231     +  promoter       RSV promoter: Rous sarcoma virus enhancer/promoter
    232..412     +  LTR            5' LTR (truncated): truncated 5' long terminal repeat (LTR) from HIV-1
    459..584     +  misc_feature   HIV-1 Ψ: packaging signal of human immunodeficiency virus type 1
    568..931     +  CDS            HIV-1 gag (fragment): gag protein from human immunodeficiency virus 1; gag
   1077..1310    +  misc_feature   RRE: The Rev response element (RRE) of HIV-1 allows for Rev-dependent mRNA export from the nucleus to the cytoplasm.
   1687..1713    +  CDS            Rev (fragment): human immunodeficiency virus 1 (HIV-1) Rev protein; rev; enhances nuclear export of unspliced and incompletely spliced viral mRNAs
   1720..1743    +  promoter       SV40 promoter (fragment): SV40 early promoter
   1744..1815    +  promoter       SV40 promoter (fragment): SV40 enhancer and early promoter
   1839..1974    +  rep_origin     SV40 ori: SV40 origin of replication
   2020..2616    +  CDS            PuroR (fragment): puromycin N-acetyltransferase; pac from Streptomyces; confers resistance to puromycin
   2665..2782    +  misc_feature   cPPT/CTS: central polypurine tract and central termination sequence of HIV-1
   2847..2913    +  CDS            small t antigen (fragment): SV40 (simian virus 40) small t antigen
   2920..4098    +  promoter       EF-1α promoter: strong constitutive promoter for human elongation factor EF-1α
   4253..6646    +  CDS            CSDE1 (sequence partly withheld): CSDE1_HUMAN - Also known as D1S155E, KIAA0885, NRU, UNR. Experimental evidence at protein level: Swiss-Prot protein existence level 1. (Microbial infection) Required for internal initiation of translation of human rhinovirus RNA. From Homo sapiens (Human).
   6662..6715    +  promoter       U6 promoter (fragment): RNA polymerase III promoter for human U6 snRNA
   6757..7345    +  misc_feature   WPRE: woodchuck hepatitis virus posttranscriptional regulatory element
   7396..7415    +  misc_feature   cPPT/CTS (fragment): central polypurine tract and central termination sequence of HIV-1
   7417..7650    +  LTR            3' LTR (ΔU3): self-inactivating 3' long terminal repeat (LTR) from HIV-1
   7728..7849    +  polyA_signal   SV40 poly(A) signal: SV40 polyadenylation signal
   7889..8024    +  rep_origin     SV40 ori: SV40 origin of replication
   8045..8063    -  promoter       T7 promoter: promoter for bacteriophage T7 RNA polymerase
   8071..8226    +  CDS            lacZα (fragment): LacZα fragment of β-galactosidase; lacZ fragment
   8231..8659    +  rep_origin     f1 ori (sequence partly withheld): f1 bacteriophage origin of replication; arrow indicates direction of (+) strand synthesis
   8712..8816    +  promoter       AmpR promoter: bla
   8817..9677    +  CDS            AmpR: β-lactamase; bla; confers resistance to ampicillin, carbenicillin, and related antibiotics
   9848..10436   +  rep_origin     ori: high-copy-number ColE1/pMB1/pBR322/pUC origin of replication
  10619..10711   +  CDS            lacI (fragment): lac repressor; lacI; The lac repressor binds to the lac operator to inhibit transcription in E. coli. This inhibition can be relieved by adding lactose or isopropyl-β-D-thiogalactopyranoside (IPTG).
  10724..10745   +  protein_bind   CAP binding site: CAP binding activates transcription in the presence of cAMP. E. coli catabolite activator protein
  10760..10790   +  promoter       lac promoter: promoter for the E. coli lac operon
  10794..10816   +  protein_bind   lac operator (fragment): The lac repressor binds to the lac operator to inhibit transcription in E. coli. This inhibition can be relieved by adding lactose or isopropyl-β-D-thiogalactopyranoside (IPTG). lac repressor encoded by lacI
  10859..10877   +  promoter       T3 promoter: promoter for bacteriophage T3 RNA polymerase
>Addgene plasmid #141505 | TFORF0070 | addgene full sequence | sequence record 454897 | Addgene NGS Result
TTAATGTAGTCTTATGCAATACTCTTGTAGTCTTGCAACATGGTAACGATGAGTTAGCAACATGCCTTAC
AAGGAGAGAAAAAGCACCGTGCATGCCGATTGGTGGAAGTAAGGTGGTACGATCGTGCCTTATTAGGAAG
GCAACAGACGGGTCTGACATGGATTGGACGAACCACTGAATTGCCGCATTGCAGAGATATTGTATTTAAG
TGCCTAGCTCGATACATAAACGGGTCTCTCTGGTTAGACCAGATCTGAGCCTGGGAGCTCTCTGGCTAAC
TAGGGAACCCACTGCTTAAGCCTCAATAAAGCTTGCCTTGAGTGCTTCAAGTAGTGTGTGCCCGTCTGTT
GTGTGACTCTGGTAACTAGAGATCCCTCAGACCCTTTTAGTCAGTGTGGAAAATCTCTAGCAGTGGCGCC
CGAACAGGGACTTGAAAGCGAAAGGGAAACCAGAGGAGCTCTCTCGACGCAGGACTCGGCTTGCTGAAGC
GCGCACGGCAAGAGGCGAGGGGCGGCGACTGGTGAGTACGCCAAAAATTTTGACTAGCGGAGGCTAGAAG
GAGAGAGATGGGTGCGAGAGCGTCAGTATTAAGCGGGGGAGAATTAGATCGCGATGGGAAAAAATTCGGT
TAAGGCCAGGGGGAAAGAAAAAATATAAATTAAAACATATAGTATGGGCAAGCAGGGAGCTAGAACGATT
CGCAGTTAATCCTGGCCTGTTAGAAACATCAGAAGGCTGTAGACAAATACTGGGACAGCTACAACCATCC
CTTCAGACAGGATCAGAAGAACTTAGATCATTATATAATACAGTAGCAACCCTCTATTGTGTGCATCAAA
GGATAGAGATAAAAGACACCAAGGAAGCTTTAGACAAGATAGAGGAAGAGCAAAACAAAAGTAAGACCAC
CGCACAGCAAGCGGCCGCTGATCTTCAGACCTGGAGGAGGAGATATGAGGGACAATTGGAGAAGTGAATT
ATATAAATATAAAGTAGTAAAAATTGAACCATTAGGAGTAGCACCCACCAAGGCAAAGAGAAGAGTGGTG
CAGAGAGAAAAAAGAGCAGTGGGAATAGGAGCTTTGTTCCTTGGGTTCTTGGGAGCAGCAGGAAGCACTA
TGGGCGCAGCGTCAATGACGCTGACGGTACAGGCCAGACAATTATTGTCTGGTATAGTGCAGCAGCAGAA
CAATTTGCTGAGGGCTATTGAGGCGCAACAGCATCTGTTGCAACTCACAGTCTGGGGCATCAAGCAGCTC
CAGGCAAGAATCCTGGCTGTGGAAAGATACCTAAAGGATCAACAGCTCCTGGGGATTTGGGGTTGCTCTG
GAAAACTCATTTGCACCACTGCTGTGCCTTGGAATGCTAGTTGGAGTAATAAATCTCTGGAACAGATTTG
GAATCACACGACCTGGATGGAGTGGGACAGAGAAATTAACAATTACACAAGCTTAATACACTCCTTAATT
GAAGAATCGCAAAACCAGCAAGAAAAGAATGAACAAGAATTATTGGAATTAGATAAATGGGCAAGTTTGT
GGAATTGGTTTAACATAACAAATTGGCTGTGGTATATAAAATTATTCATAATGATAGTAGGAGGCTTGGT
AGGTTTAAGAATAGTTTTTGCTGTACTTTCTATAGTGAATAGAGTTAGGCAGGGATATTCACCATTATCG
TTTCAGACCCACCTCCCAACCCCGAGGGGACCCATGCATTGCATCTCAATTAGTCAGCAACCAGGTGTGG
AAAGTCCCCAGGCTCCCCAGCAGGCAGAAGTATGCAAAGCATGCGTCTCAATTAGTCAGCAACCATAGTC
CCGCCCCTAACTCCGCCCATCCCGCCCCTAACTCCGCCCAGTTCCGCCCATTCTCCGCCCCATGGCTGAC
TAATTTTTTTTATTTATGCAGAGGCCGAGGCCGCCTCGGCCTCTGAGCTATTCCAGAAGTAGTGAGGAGG
CTTTTTTGGAGGCCTAGGCTTTTGCAAAAAGCTTTCTAGAGGTACCACCGGAGCTTACCATGACCGAGTA
CAAGCCCACGGTGCGCCTCGCCACCCGCGACGACGTCCCCAGGGCCGTACGCACCCTCGCCGCCGCGTTC
GCCGACTACCCCGCCACGCGCCACACCGTCGATCCGGACCGCCACATCGAGCGGGTCACCGAGCTGCAAG
AACTCTTCCTCACGCGCGTCGGGCTCGACATCGGCAAGGTGTGGGTCGCGGACGACGGCGCCGCCGTGGC
GGTCTGGACCACGCCGGAGAGCGTCGAAGCGGGGGCGGTGTTCGCCGAGATCGGCCCGCGCATGGCCGAG
TTGAGCGGTTCCCGGCTGGCCGCGCAGCAACAGATGGAAGGCCTCCTGGCGCCGCACCGGCCCAAGGAGC
CCGCGTGGTTCCTGGCCACCGTCGGCGTCTCGCCCGACCACCAGGGCAAGGGTCTGGGCAGCGCCGTCGT
GCTCCCCGGAGTGGAGGCGGCCGAGCGCGCCGGGGTGCCCGCCTTCCTGGAGACCTCCGCGCCCCGCAAC
CTCCCCTTCTACGAGCGGCTCGGCTTCACCGTCACCGCCGACGTCGAGGTGCCCGAAGGACCGCGCACCT
GGTGCATGACCCGCAAGCCCGGTGCCAGTTAACGAATTCTAGATCTTGAGACAAATGGCAGTATTCATCC
ACAATTTTAAAAGAAAAGGGGGGATTGGGGGGTACAGTGCAGGGGAAAGAATAGTAGACATAATAGCAAC
AGACATACAAACTAAAGAATTACAAAAACAAATTACAAAAATTCAAAATTTTCGGGTTTATTACAGGGAC
AGCAGAGATCCACTTTGGCGCCGGCTCGAGGCCTGCAGGTGCAAAGATGGATAAAGTTTTAAACAGAGAG
GAATCTTTGCAGCTAATGGACCTTCTAGGTCTTGAAAGGAGTGGGAATTGGCTCCGGTGCCCGTCAGTGG
GCAGAGCGCACATCGCCCACAGTCCCCGAGAAGTTGGGGGGAGGGGTCGGCAATTGAACCGGTGCCTAGA
GAAGGTGGCGCGGGGTAAACTGGGAAAGTGATGTCGTGTACTGGCTCCGCCTTTTTCCCGAGGGTGGGGG
AGAACCGTATATAAGTGCAGTAGTCGCCGTGAACGTTCTTTTTCGCAACGGGTTTGCCGCCAGAACACAG
GTAAGTGCCGTGTGTGGTTCCCGCGGGCCTGGCCTCTTTACGGGTTATGGCCCTTGCGTGCCTTGAATTA
CTTCCACCTGGCTGCAGTACGTGATTCTTGATCCCGAGCTTCGGGTTGGAAGTGGGTGGGAGAGTTCGAG
GCCTTGCGCTTAAGGAGCCCCTTCGCCTCGTGCTTGAGTTGAGGCCTGGCCTGGGCGCTGGGGCCGCCGC
GTGCGAATCTGGTGGCACCTTCGCGCCTGTCTCGCTGCTTTCGATAAGTCTCTAGCCATTTAAAATTTTT
GATGACCTGCTGCGACGCTTTTTTTCTGGCAAGATAGTCTTGTAAATGCGGGCCAAGATCTGCACACTGG
TATTTCGGTTTTTGGGGCCGCGGGCGGCGACGGGGCCCGTGCGTCCCAGCGCACATGTTCGGCGAGGCGG
GGCCTGCGAGCGCGGCCACCGAGAATCGGACGGGGGTAGTCTCAAGCTGGCCGGCCTGCTCTGGTGCCTG
GCCTCGCGCCGCCGTGTATCGCCCCGCCCTGGGCGGCAAGGCTGGCCCGGTCGGCACCAGTTGCGTGAGC
GGAAAGATGGCCGCTTCCCGGCCCTGCTGCAGGGAGCTCAAAATGGAGGACGCGGCGCTCGGGAGAGCGG
GCGGGTGAGTCACCCACACAAAGGAAAAGGGCCTTTCCGTCCTCAGCCGTCGCTTCATGTGACTCCACGG
AGTACCGGGCGCCGTCCAGGCACCTCGATTAGTTCTCGAGCTTTTGGAGTACGTCGTCTTTAGGTTGGGG
GGAGGGGTTTTATGCGATGGAGTTTCCCCACACTGAGTGGGTGGAGACTGAAGTTAGGCCAGCTTGGCAC
TTGATGTAATTCTCCTTGGAATTTGCCCTTTTTGAGTTTGGATCTTGGTTCATTCTCAAGCCTCAGACAG
TGGTTCAAAGTTTTTTTCTTCCATTTCAGGTGTCGTGAGGCTAGCACCGCCACCATGGAGAACGTTTTTA
CTGTGTCATCAGATCCTCATCCCTCTCCTGCAGCCCCTCCTTCACTTTCTTTACCCTTATCTTCATCTTC
TACCTCATCTGGGACTAAAAAACAAAAGAGGACCCCAACTTATCAGAGATCTATGAGCTTTGATCCAAAC
CTTCTCCACAACAATGGACATAATGGGTACCCTAATGGTACTTCAGCAGCACTGCGTGAAACTGGGGTTA
TTGAAAAACTGTTAACCTCTTACGGATTTATTCAGTGTTCAGAACGTCAAGCTAGACTTTTCTTCCACTG
TTCACAGTATAATGGCAACCTGCAAGACTTAAAAGTAGGAGATGATGTTGAATTTGAAGTATCATCGGAC
CGACGGACTGGGAAACCCATTGCTGTTAAACTGGTGAAGATAAAACAAGAAATCCTCCCTGAAGAACGAA
TGAATGGACAAGTTGTGTGCGCTGTTCCTCACAACTTAGAGAGTAAATCTCCAGCTGCCCCGGGTCAGAG
TCCAACAGGGAGTGTATGCTACGAACGTAATGGGGAAGTGTTTTATCTGACTTACACCCCTGAAGATGTC
GAAGGGAACGTTCAGCTGGAAACTGGAGATAAAATAAACTTTGTAATTGATAACAATAAACATACTGGTG
CTGTAAGTGCTCGCAACATTATGCTGTTGAAAAAGAAACAAGCCCGCTGTCAGGGAGTAGTTTGTGCCAT
GAAGGAGGCATTTGGCTTTATTGAAAGAGGTGATGTTGTAAAAGAGATATTCTTTCACTATAGTGAATTT
AAGGGTGACTTAGAAACCTTACAGCCTGGCGATGATGTGGAATTCACAATCAAGGACAGAAATGGTAAAG
AAGTTGCAACAGATGTCAGACTATTGCCTCAAGGAACAGTCATTTTTGAAGATATCAGCATTGAACATTT
TGAAGGAACTGTAACCAAAGTTATCCCAAAAGTACCCAGTAAAAACCAGAATGACCCATTGCCAGGACGC
ATCAAAGTTGACTTTGTGATCCCTAAAGAACTTCCCTTTGGAGACAAAGATACGAAATCCAAGGTGACCC
TGCTGGAAGGTGACCATGTTAGGTTTAATATTTCAACAGACCGACGTGACAAATTAGAGCGAGCAACCAA
TATAGAAGTTCTGTCAAATACATTTCAGTTCACTAATGAA
[216 nt withheld, positions 5291-5506]
TCATTTCATTCCCATTCAGATCACCGTTTTCTGGGCACGGTAGAAAAAGAAGCCACTTTTTCCAATCCTA
AAACCACTAGCCCAAATAAAGGCAAAGAGAAGGAGGCTGAGGATGGCATTATTGCTTATGATGACTGTGG
GGTGAAACTGACTATTGCTTTTCAAGCCAAGGATGTGGAAGGATCTACTTCTCCTCAAATAGGAGATAAG
GTTGAATTTAGTATTAGTGACAAACAGAGGCCTGGACAGCAGGTTGCAACTTGTGTGCGACTTTTAGGTC
GTAATTCTAACTCCAAGAGGCTCTTGGGTTATGTGGCAACTCTGAAGGATAATTTTGGATTTATTGAAAC
AGCCAATCATGATAAGGAAATCTTTTTCCATTACAGTGAGTTCTCTGGTGATGTTGATAGCCTGGAACTG
GGGGACATGGTCGAGTATAGCTTGTCCAAAGGCAAAGGCAACAAAGTCAGTGCAGAAAAAGTGAACAAAA
CACACTCAGTGAATGGCATTACTGAGGAAGCTGATCCCACCATTTACTCTGGCAAAGTAATTCGCCCCCT
GAGGAGTGTTGATCCAACACAGACTGAGTACCAAGGAATGATTGAGATTGTGGAGGAGGGCGATATGAAA
GGTGAGGTCTATCCATTTGGCATCGTTGGGATGGCCAACAAAGGGGATTGCCTGCAGAAAGGGGAGAGCG
TCAAGTTCCAATTGTGTGTCCTGGGCCAAAATGCACAAACTATGGCTTACAACATCACACCCCTGCGCAG
GGCCACAGTGGAATGTGTGAAAGATCAGTTTGGCTTCATTAACTATGAAGTAGGAGATAGCAAGAAGCTC
TTTTTCCATGTGAAAGAAGTTCAGGATGGCATTGAGCTACAGGCAGGAGATGAGGTGGAGTTCTCAGTGA
TTCTTAATCAGCGCACTGGCAAGTGCAGCGCCTGTAATGTTTGGCGAGTCTGTGAGGGCCCCAAGGCTGT
TGCAGCTCCTCGACCTGATCGGTTGGTCAATCGCTTGAAGAATATCACTCTGGATGATGCCAGTGCTCCT
CGCCTAATGGTTCTTCGTCAGCCAAGGGGACCAGATAACTCAATGGGGTTTGGTGCAGAAAGAAAGATCC
GTCAAGCTGGTGTCATTGACTAGTAATGAACTAGTCCGTAACTTGAAAGTATTTCGATTTCTTGGCTTTA
TATATCTTGTGGAAAGGACGAATACCTTAAGGGTGGCAGTGGAGCACGCGTTAAGTCGACAATCAACCTC
TGGATTACAAAATTTGTGAAAGATTGACTGGTATTCTTAACTATGTTGCTCCTTTTACGCTATGTGGATA
CGCTGCTTTAATGCCTTTGTATCATGCTATTGCTTCCCGTATGGCTTTCATTTTCTCCTCCTTGTATAAA
TCCTGGTTGCTGTCTCTTTATGAGGAGTTGTGGCCCGTTGTCAGGCAACGTGGCGTGGTGTGCACTGTGT
TTGCTGACGCAACCCCCACTGGTTGGGGCATTGCCACCACCTGTCAGCTCCTTTCCGGGACTTTCGCTTT
CCCCCTCCCTATTGCCACGGCGGAACTCATCGCCGCCTGCCTTGCCCGCTGCTGGACAGGGGCTCGGCTG
TTGGGCACTGACAATTCCGTGGTGTTGTCGGGGAAATCATCGTCCTTTCCTTGGCTGCTCGCCTGTGTTG
CCACCTGGATTCTGCGCGGGACGTCCTTCTGCTACGTCCCTTCGGCCCTCAATCCAGCGGACCTTCCTTC
CCGCGGCCTGCTGCCGGCTCTGCGGCCTCTTCCGCGTCTTCGCCTTCGCCCTCAGACGAGTCGGATCTCC
CTTTGGGCCGCCTCCCCGCGTCGACTTTAAGACCAATGACTTACAAGGCAGCTGTAGATCTTAGCCACTT
TTTAAAAGAAAAGGGGGGACTGGAAGGGCTAATTCACTCCCAACGAAGACAAGATCTGCTTTTTGCTTGT
ACTGGGTCTCTCTGGTTAGACCAGATCTGAGCCTGGGAGCTCTCTGGCTAACTAGGGAACCCACTGCTTA
AGCCTCAATAAAGCTTGCCTTGAGTGCTTCAAGTAGTGTGTGCCCGTCTGTTGTGTGACTCTGGTAACTA
GAGATCCCTCAGACCCTTTTAGTCAGTGTGGAAAATCTCTAGCAGTACGTATAGTAGTTCATGTCATCTT
ATTATTCAGTATTTATAACTTGCAAAGAAATGAATATCAGAGAGTGAGAGGAACTTGTTTATTGCAGCTT
ATAATGGTTACAAATAAAGCAATAGCATCACAAATTTCACAAATAAAGCATTTTTTTCACTGCATTCTAG
TTGTGGTTTGTCCAAACTCATCAATGTATCTTATCATGTCTGGCTCTAGCTATCCCGCCCCTAACTCCGC
CCATCCCGCCCCTAACTCCGCCCAGTTCCGCCCATTCTCCGCCCCATGGCTGACTAATTTTTTTTATTTA
TGCAGAGGCCGAGGCCGCCTCGGCCTCTGAGCTATTCCAGAAGTAGTGAGGAGGCTTTTTTGGAGGCCTA
GGGACGTACCCAATTCGCCCTATAGTGAGTCGTATTACGCGCGCTCACTGGCCGTCGTTTTACAACGTCG
TGACTGGGAAAACCCTGGCGTTACCCAACTTAATCGCCTTGCAGCACATCCCCCTTTCGCCAGCTGGCGT
AATAGCGAAGAGGCCCGCACCGATCGCCCTTCCCAACAGTTGCGCAGCCTGAATGGCGAATGGG
[124 nt withheld, positions 8231-8354]
C
[91 nt withheld, positions 8356-8446]
A
[49 nt withheld, positions 8448-8496]
CCTTTGACGTTGGAGTCCACGTTCTTT
[37 nt withheld, positions 8524-8560]
ACCCTATCTCGGTCTATTCTTTTGATTTATAAGGGATTTTGCCGATTTCGGCCTATTGGTTAAAAAATGA
GCTGATTTAACAAAAATTTAACGCGAATTTTAACAAAATATTAACGCTTACAATTTAGGTGGCACTTTTC
GGGGAAATGTGCGCGGAACCCCTATTTGTTTATTTTTCTAAATACATTCAAATATGTATCCGCTCATGAG
ACAATAACCCTGATAAATGCTTCAATAATATTGAAAAAGGAAGAGTATGAGTATTCAACATTTCCGTGTC
GCCCTTATTCCCTTTTTTGCGGCATTTTGCCTTCCTGTTTTTGCTCACCCAGAAACGCTGGTGAAAGTAA
AAGATGCTGAAGATCAGTTGGGTGCACGAGTGGGTTACATCGAACTGGATCTCAACAGCGGTAAGATCCT
TGAGAGTTTTCGCCCCGAAGAACGTTTTCCAATGATGAGCACTTTTAAAGTTCTGCTATGTGGCGCGGTA
TTATCCCGTATTGACGCCGGGCAAGAGCAACTCGGTCGCCGCATACACTATTCTCAGAATGACTTGGTTG
AGTACTCACCAGTCACAGAAAAGCATCTTACGGATGGCATGACAGTAAGAGAATTATGCAGTGCTGCCAT
AACCATGAGTGATAACACTGCGGCCAACTTACTTCTGACAACGATCGGAGGACCGAAGGAGCTAACCGCT
TTTTTGCACAACATGGGGGATCATGTAACTCGCCTTGATCGTTGGGAACCGGAGCTGAATGAAGCCATAC
CAAACGACGAGCGTGACACCACGATGCCTGTAGCAATGGCAACAACGTTGCGCAAACTATTAACTGGCGA
ACTACTTACTCTAGCTTCCCGGCAACAATTAATAGACTGGATGGAGGCGGATAAAGTTGCAGGACCACTT
CTGCGCTCGGCCCTTCCGGCTGGCTGGTTTATTGCTGATAAATCTGGAGCCGGTGAGCGTGGGTCTCGCG
GTATCATTGCAGCACTGGGGCCAGATGGTAAGCCCTCCCGTATCGTAGTTATCTACACGACGGGGAGTCA
GGCAACTATGGATGAACGAAATAGACAGATCGCTGAGATAGGTGCCTCACTGATTAAGCATTGGTAACTG
TCAGACCAAGTTTACTCATATATACTTTAGATTGATTTAAAACTTCATTTTTAATTTAAAAGGATCTAGG
TGAAGATCCTTTTTGATAATCTCATGACCAAAATCCCTTAACGTGAGTTTTCGTTCCACTGAGCGTCAGA
CCCCGTAGAAAAGATCAAAGGATCTTCTTGAGATCCTTTTTTTCTGCGCGTAATCTGCTGCTTGCAAACA
AAAAAACCACCGCTACCAGCGGTGGTTTGTTTGCCGGATCAAGAGCTACCAACTCTTTTTCCGAAGGTAA
CTGGCTTCAGCAGAGCGCAGATACCAAATACTGTTCTTCTAGTGTAGCCGTAGTTAGGCCACCACTTCAA
GAACTCTGTAGCACCGCCTACATACCTCGCTCTGCTAATCCTGTTACCAGTGGCTGCTGCCAGTGGCGAT
AAGTCGTGTCTTACCGGGTTGGACTCAAGACGATAGTTACCGGATAAGGCGCAGCGGTCGGGCTGAACGG
GGGGTTCGTGCACACAGCCCAGCTTGGAGCGAACGACCTACACCGAACTGAGATACCTACAGCGTGAGCT
ATGAGAAAGCGCCACGCTTCCCGAAGGGAGAAAGGCGGACAGGTATCCGGTAAGCGGCAGGGTCGGAACA
GGAGAGCGCACGAGGGAGCTTCCAGGGGGAAACGCCTGGTATCTTTATAGTCCTGTCGGGTTTCGCCACC
TCTGACTTGAGCGTCGATTTTTGTGATGCTCGTCAGGGGGGCGGAGCCTATGGAAAAACGCCAGCAACGC
GGCCTTTTTACGGTTCCTGGCCTTTTGCTGGCCTTTTGCTCACATGTTCTTTCCTGCGTTATCCCCTGAT
TCTGTGGATAACCGTATTACCGCCTTTGAGTGAGCTGATACCGCTCGCCGCAGCCGAACGACCGAGCGCA
GCGAGTCAGTGAGCGAGGAAGCGGAAGAGCGCCCAATACGCAAACCGCCTCTCCCCGCGCGTTGGCCGAT
TCATTAATGCAGCTGGCACGACAGGTTTCCCGACTGGAAAGCGGGCAGTGAGCGCAACGCAATTAATGTG
AGTTAGCTCACTCATTAGGCACCCCAGGCTTTACACTTTATGCTTCCGGCTCGTATGTTGTGTGGAATTG
TGAGCGGATAACAATTTCACACAGGAAACAGCTATGACCATGATTACGCCAAGCGCGCAATTAACCCTCA
CTAAAGGGAACAAAAGCTGGAGCTGCAAGC
