>Addgene plasmid #141505 | TFORF0070 | depositor partial sequence | sequence record 276652 | Insert
ACCGCCACCATGGAGAACGTTTTTACTGTGTCATCAGATCCTCATCCCTCTCCTGCAGCCCCTCCTTCAC
TTTCTTTACCCTTATCTTCATCTTCTACCTCATCTGGGACTAAAAAACAAAAGAGGACCCCAACTTATCA
GAGATCTATGAGCTTTGATCCAAACCTTCTCCACAACAATGGACATAATGGGTACCCTAATGGTACTTCA
GCAGCACTGCGTGAAACTGGGGTTATTGAAAAACTGTTAACCTCTTACGGATTTATTCAGTGTTCAGAAC
GTCAAGCTAGACTTTTCTTCCACTGTTCACAGTATAATGGCAACCTGCAAGACTTAAAAGTAGGAGATGA
TGTTGAATTTGAAGTATCATCGGACCGACGGACTGGGAAACCCATTGCTGTTAAACTGGTGAAGATAAAA
CAAGAAATCCTCCCTGAAGAACGAATGAATGGACAAGTTGTGTGCGCTGTTCCTCACAACTTAGAGAGTA
AATCTCCAGCTGCCCCGGGTCAGAGTCCAACAGGGAGTGTATGCTACGAACGTAATGGGGAAGTGTTTTA
TCTGACTTACACCCCTGAAGATGTCGAAGGGAACGTTCAGCTGGAAACTGGAGATAAAATAAACTTTGTA
ATTGATAACAATAAACATACTGGTGCTGTAAGTGCTCGCAACATTATGCTGTTGAAAAAGAAACAAGCCC
GCTGTCAGGGAGTAGTTTGTGCCATGAAGGAGGCATTTGGCTTTATTGAAAGAGGTGATGTTGTAAAAGA
GATATTCTTTCACTATAGTGAATTTAAGGGTGACTTAGAAACCTTACAGCCTGGCGATGATGTGGAATTC
ACAATCAAGGACAGAAATGGTAAAGAAGTTGCAACAGATGTCAGACTATTGCCTCAAGGAACAGTCATTT
TTGAAGATATCAGCATTGAACATTTTGAAGGAACTGTAACCAAAGTTATCCCAAAAGTACCCAGTAAAAA
CCAGAATGACCCATTGCCAGGACGCATCAAAGTTGACTTTGTGATCCCTAAAGAACTTCCCTTTGGAGAC
AAAGATACGAAATCCAAGGTGACCCTGCTGGAAGGTGACCATGTTAGGTTTAATATTTCAACAGACCGAC
GTGACAAATTAGAGCGAGCAACCAATATAGAAGTTCTGTCAAATACATTTCAGTTCACTAATGAA
[216 nt withheld, positions 1186-1401]
TCATTTCATTCCCATTCAGATCACCGTTTTCTGGGCACGGTAGAAAAAGAAGCCACTTTTTCCAATCCTA
AAACCACTAGCCCAAATAAAGGCAAAGAGAAGGAGGCTGAGGATGGCATTATTGCTTATGATGACTGTGG
GGTGAAACTGACTATTGCTTTTCAAGCCAAGGATGTGGAAGGATCTACTTCTCCTCAAATAGGAGATAAG
GTTGAATTTAGTATTAGTGACAAACAGAGGCCTGGACAGCAGGTTGCAACTTGTGTGCGACTTTTAGGTC
GTAATTCTAACTCCAAGAGGCTCTTGGGTTATGTGGCAACTCTGAAGGATAATTTTGGATTTATTGAAAC
AGCCAATCATGATAAGGAAATCTTTTTCCATTACAGTGAGTTCTCTGGTGATGTTGATAGCCTGGAACTG
GGGGACATGGTCGAGTATAGCTTGTCCAAAGGCAAAGGCAACAAAGTCAGTGCAGAAAAAGTGAACAAAA
CACACTCAGTGAATGGCATTACTGAGGAAGCTGATCCCACCATTTACTCTGGCAAAGTAATTCGCCCCCT
GAGGAGTGTTGATCCAACACAGACTGAGTACCAAGGAATGATTGAGATTGTGGAGGAGGGCGATATGAAA
GGTGAGGTCTATCCATTTGGCATCGTTGGGATGGCCAACAAAGGGGATTGCCTGCAGAAAGGGGAGAGCG
TCAAGTTCCAATTGTGTGTCCTGGGCCAAAATGCACAAACTATGGCTTACAACATCACACCCCTGCGCAG
GGCCACAGTGGAATGTGTGAAAGATCAGTTTGGCTTCATTAACTATGAAGTAGGAGATAGCAAGAAGCTC
TTTTTCCATGTGAAAGAAGTTCAGGATGGCATTGAGCTACAGGCAGGAGATGAGGTGGAGTTCTCAGTGA
TTCTTAATCAGCGCACTGGCAAGTGCAGCGCCTGTAATGTTTGGCGAGTCTGTGAGGGCCCCAAGGCTGT
TGCAGCTCCTCGACCTGATCGGTTGGTCAATCGCTTGAAGAATATCACTCTGGATGATGCCAGTGCTCCT
CGCCTAATGGTTCTTCGTCAGCCAAGGGGACCAGATAACTCAATGGGGTTTGGTGCAGAAAGAAAGATCC
GTCAAGCTGGTGTCATTGACTAGTAATGAACTAGTCCGTAACTTGAAAGTATTTCGATTTCTTGGCTTTA
TATATCTTGTGGAAAGGACGAATACCTTAAGGGTGGCAGTGGAGC
