>Addgene plasmid #141505 | TFORF0070 | depositor partial sequence | sequence record 276653 | Barcode
ATACCTTAAGGGTGGCAGTGGAGC
